Addgene plasmid #162462: pFA-MNase-CaHIS1
Purpose: DNA of the 3xFLAG epitope-MNase module for C. albicans. The PacI-AscI 3xFLAG-MNase fragment was cloned in the PacI-AscI-digested pFA-TAP-Ca HIS1
Depositing lab: Adnane Sellam. Depositing organization: Montreal Heart Institute. Publication: High-Resolution Genome-Wide Occupancy in Candida spp. Using ChEC-seq. Tebbji F, Khemiri I, Sellam A. mSphere. 2020 Oct 14;5(5). pii: 5/5/e00646-20. doi: 10.1128/mSphere.00646-20. PubMed 33055256.
Backbone
  Vector backbone: pFA6a
  Backbone size w/o insert (bp): 4087
  Total vector size (bp): 4628
  Vector type: Yeast Expression
  Selectable markers: HIS3
Growth in bacteria
  Bacterial resistance: Ampicillin, 100 μg/mL
  Growth temperature: 37°C
  Growth strain: DH5alpha
  Copy number: Unknown
Gene/Insert
  Gene/Insert name: 3FLAG-Mnase
  Species: Synthetic
  Insert size (bp): 543
  Cloning method: Restriction Enzyme; 5′ cloning site PACI (not destroyed); 3′ cloning site ASCI (not destroyed)
  Sequencing primers: 5′ AGGGTTTTCCCAGTCACG; 3′ GAGCGGATAACAATTTCACAC
Terms and licenses: Academic/Nonprofit Terms; Industry Terms: Not Available to Industry
How to cite: pFA-MNase-CaHIS1 was a gift from Adnane Sellam (Addgene plasmid # 162462 ; http://n2t.net/addgene:162462 ; RRID:Addgene_162462)
