[The description below was written by a language model from this plasmid's Addgene catalogue record and pLannotate feature annotations shown in this document.]
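Description:
pFA-MNase-CaHIS1 is a pFA6a-based tagging-module plasmid for Candida albicans, catalogued as a yeast expression vector of about 4.6 kb. It is propagated in E. coli through a high-copy ColE1/pUC-type origin with ampicillin selection (AmpR and its bla promoter). No yeast replication origin is annotated, which fits a plasmid used as a source of DNA for the tagging module rather than as an episome. It was built by placing a synthetic 543 bp PacI–AscI 3xFLAG-MNase fragment into the PacI–AscI-cut pFA-TAP-CaHIS1 plasmid, so the new module occupies the position defined by those two sites. Both sites were retained.

The payload is a 3xFLAG epitope followed directly by the coding sequence for micrococcal nuclease, detected in the annotation as a fragment of the Staphylococcus aureus nuc gene. This enzyme cleaves DNA and RNA. No promoter is annotated upstream of this reading frame apart from the backbone SP6 phage promoter, and the record does not say how the fusion is expressed. Downstream lies the C. albicans HIS1 gene, a histidine biosynthesis enzyme that serves as the auxotrophic marker. The catalogue field lists the marker as HIS3, but both the plasmid name and the sequence annotation indicate CaHIS1. The T7 promoter and the short PRE1, lacI, rop and bom matches appear to be backbone remnants or incidental hits.

The associated work describes ChEC-seq in Candida species. In that method, a chromatin-associated protein fused to MNase cuts nearby DNA, allowing high-resolution, genome-wide mapping of its occupancy. The FLAG tag provides an epitope for detecting the fusion protein.
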