Features (pLannotate 1.2.2; 12 found; start..end, strand, type, name):
    113..131     +  promoter       SP6 promoter: promoter for bacteriophage SP6 RNA polymerase
    234..257     +  CDS            3xFLAG (fragment): three tandem FLAG® epitope tags
    261..710     +  CDS            nuc (fragment): NUC_STAAC - Experimental evidence at protein level: Swiss-Prot protein existence level 1. Enzyme that catalyzes the hydrolysis of both DNA and RNA at the 5' position of the phosphodiester bond. From Staphylococcus aureus (strain COL).
   1309..2202    +  CDS            HIS1: HIS1_CANAL - Protein inferred from homology: Swiss-Prot protein existence level 3. Catalyzes the condensation of ATP and 5-phosphoribose 1- diphosphate to form N'-(5'-phosphoribosyl)-ATP (PR-ATP). Has a crucial role in the pathway because the rate of histidine biosynthesis seems to be controlled primarily by regulation of the enzymatic activity (By similarity). From Candida albicans (strain SC5314 / ATCC MYA-2876) (Yeast).
   2267..2335    -  CDS            PRE1 (fragment): PSB4_YEAST - Experimental evidence at protein level: Swiss-Prot protein existence level 1. Non-catalytic component of the proteasome which degrades poly-ubiquitinated proteins in the cytoplasm and in the nucleus. It is essential for the regulated turnover of proteins and for the removal of misfolded proteins. The proteasome is a multicatalytic proteinase complex that is characterized by its ability to cleave peptides with Arg, Phe, Tyr, Leu, and Glu adjacent to the leaving group at neutral or slightly basic pH. It has an ATP-dependent proteolytic activity. This subunit has a chymotrypsin-like
   2411..2429    -  promoter       T7 promoter: promoter for bacteriophage T7 RNA polymerase
   2451..2504    -  CDS            lacI (fragment): lac repressor; lacI; The lac repressor binds to the lac operator to inhibit transcription in E. coli. This inhibition can be relieved by adding lactose or isopropyl-β-D-thiogalactopyranoside (IPTG).
   2687..3275    -  rep_origin     ori: high-copy-number ColE1/pMB1/pBR322/pUC origin of replication
   3446..4306    -  CDS            AmpR: β-lactamase; bla; confers resistance to ampicillin, carbenicillin, and related antibiotics
   4307..4411    -  promoter       AmpR promoter: bla
   4506..4541    +  CDS            rop (fragment): Rop protein, which maintains plasmids at low copy number; rop
   4643..50      +  misc_feature   bom (fragment) (across the origin): basis of mobility region from pBR322
>Addgene plasmid #162462 | pFA-MNase-CaHIS1 | addgene full sequence | sequence record 320702 | Addgene NGS Result
GGCTTAACTATGCGGCATCAGAGCAGATTGTACTGAGAGTGCACCATATGGACATATTGTCGTTAGAACG
CGGCTACAATTAATACATAACCTTATGTATCATACACATACGATTTAGGTGACACTATAGAACGCGGCCG
CCAGCTGAAGCTTCGTACGCTGCAGGTCGACGGATCCCCGGGTTAATTAAAGATTATAAGGACCATGACG
GAGATTACAAAGATCACGACATTGACTACAAAGATGACGACGATAAAGCTGCCGCCACATCTACCAAGAA
ACTTCATAAGGAACCAGCTACATTGATTAAGGCAATAGATGGGGACACCGTAAAACTTATGTACAAAGGG
CAGCCAATGACCTTCAGATTGTTGTTGGTTGACACTCCTGAAACAAAACACCCAAAGAAAGGAGTGGAAA
AATATGGTCCTGAGGCTTCCGCTTTCACAAAGAAAATGGTAGAAAACGCAAAGAAGATCGAAGTCGAGTT
CGACAAAGGTCAACGTACCGATAAATATGGAAGAGGACTTGCATACATTTACGCCGATGGAAAAATGGTG
AATGAAGCATTGGTGAGACAAGGGTTAGCAAAAGTTGCATATGTCTACAAGCCAAATAACACACACGAGC
AGCATTTACGTAAATCAGAGGCACAGGCAAAGAAAGAGAAATTAAACATTTGGAGTGAGGATAATGCTGA
TTCAGGGCAATAGTAGAGGCGCGCCATTATAAGTAAATGCATGTATACTAAACTCACAAATTAGAGCTTC
AATTTAATTATATCAGTTATTACCCGGGAATCTCGGTCGTAATGATTTCTATAATGACGAAAAAAAAAAA
ATTGGAAAGAAAAAGCTTCATGGCCTTTATAAAAAGGAACTATCCAATACCTCGCCAGAACCAAGTAACA
GTATTTTACGGGGCACAAATCAAGAACAATAAGACAGGACTGTAAAGATGGACGCATAGATCCTGGAGGA
TGAGGAGACAGAAGTTAGTAGTAACAATTTGGGGACAGAAGAGGATACAGTGACATCAGAGGAAGAAGAC
AGCGAAGGTATAGTCAAAAAGCAATAGGACAGCAAGACAATTTATTTATTTAATAGTTTTTTATAAATGT
AAAATCTATCACAACATGTGTACTTAATTTTCTGTGGTAGGGGAGGCCATTTCGTTGAAACGTGTCGCGA
GCGGTTGTGAGAATTGACTCATTTTGATTATTACGCAACCATTGAAATTTTTTATTTTTTTTTGGTGAAG
ATTTTTCCCACACAACTTCTTCTTTTACTTAACCACCAACTACCGATAATGGATTTAGTCAATCATTTAC
CAGACCGTTTGTTATTTGCTGTTCCTAAAAAGGGCAGATTATACGAAAAATGCTGTAACTTATTGAGTGG
TGCCGATATACAGTTTAGAAGATCTAATAGATTAGATATAGCACTTTCTACAAACTTGCCAATTGCATTA
ATCTTCTTGCCTGCAGCTGATATCCCAGTTTTCGTTGGAGAAGGTAATTGTGACTTGGGTATAACTGGGT
TAGACCAAATCAAAGAAGCTGAACAATTCGACAACATCGAGGACTTGTTGGATTTGAAATTTGGTTCATG
CAAATTGCAGATCCAAGTTCCAGCAGATGGCGAGTACGAAAAGCCAGAACAGCTTGTTGGAAAGAAAATT
GTGTCTTCATTTACAAAATTGAGTACCGACTATTTCAAACAATTGTCAGACAAACCTACTAATATCAGAT
ATGTCGGTGGTTCCGTTGAGGCTTCTTGTGCCTTGGGTGTTGCTGATGCTATTGTCGATTTGGTTGAAAG
TGGTGAAACTATGAAAGCAGCTGGGTTAAAGGCCATAGAAACCATATTGGAGACTTCGGCTCATTTGATT
TCGTCAAAAAAAAGTAAATTCCCAGAAATGGTCAATATAATCGTCCAAAGACTTCAAGGTGTTTTAGCTG
CCCAGGAATATGTCTTGTGTAACTACAATGCCCCAAAATCCATCCAAGCAAAATGTTTAACCATTACTCC
AGGCAGAAGGGCCGCTACTGTCTCTACTTTGGACAAACACAGCGACGACGAAGAGGACTGGGTTGCCATC
TCATCCATGGTTAATAGAAAGGAAATCGGTAATGTAATGGACGAATTGAAGAAAGCTGGTGCAACCGATA
TATTGGTACTCGAGATATCAAATTGTAGAGTTTAAAAGAAGTGATAGTTTCTCATAAATATTATACATAT
ATACTTATAGATCTACTTCAATTTGACTCAATCTGTCTTATACCATCTTTATCTACCACCTTGATGTACA
CACCTTTAAAGTCAATAGGCATTCTCGTTTAAACGAGCTCGAATTCATCGATGATATCAGATCCACTAGT
GGCCTATGCGGCCGCGGATCTGCCGGTCTCCCTATAGTGAGTCGTATTAATTTCGATAAGCCAGGTTAAC
CTGCATTAATGAATCGGCCAACGCGCGGGGAGAGGCGGTTTGCGTATTGGGCGCTCTTCCGCTTCCTCGC
TCACTGACTCGCTGCGCTCGGTCGTTCGGCTGCGGCGAGCGGTATCAGCTCACTCAAAGGCGGTAATACG
GTTATCCACAGAATCAGGGGATAACGCAGGAAAGAACATGTGAGCAAAAGGCCAGCAAAAGGCCAGGAAC
CGTAAAAAGGCCGCGTTGCTGGCGTTTTTCCATAGGCTCCGCCCCCCTGACGAGCATCACAAAAATCGAC
GCTCAAGTCAGAGGTGGCGAAACCCGACAGGACTATAAAGATACCAGGCGTTTCCCCCTGGAAGCTCCCT
CGTGCGCTCTCCTGTTCCGACCCTGCCGCTTACCGGATACCTGTCCGCCTTTCTCCCTTCGGGAAGCGTG
GCGCTTTCTCATAGCTCACGCTGTAGGTATCTCAGTTCGGTGTAGGTCGTTCGCTCCAAGCTGGGCTGTG
TGCACGAACCCCCCGTTCAGCCCGACCGCTGCGCCTTATCCGGTAACTATCGTCTTGAGTCCAACCCGGT
AAGACACGACTTATCGCCACTGGCAGCAGCCACTGGTAACAGGATTAGCAGAGCGAGGTATGTAGGCGGT
GCTACAGAGTTCTTGAAGTGGTGGCCTAACTACGGCTACACTAGAAGAACAGTATTTGGTATCTGCGCTC
TGCTGAAGCCAGTTACCTTCGGAAAAAGAGTTGGTAGCTCTTGATCCGGCAAACAAACCACCGCTGGTAG
CGGTGGTTTTTTTGTTTGCAAGCAGCAGATTACGCGCAGAAAAAAAGGATCTCAAGAAGATCCTTTGATC
TTTTCTACGGGGTCTGACGCTCAGTGGAACGAAAACTCACGTTAAGGGATTTTGGTCATGAGATTATCAA
AAAGGATCTTCACCTAGATCCTTTTAAATTAAAAATGAAGTTTTAAATCAATCTAAAGTATATATGAGTA
AACTTGGTCTGACAGTTACCAATGCTTAATCAGTGAGGCACCTATCTCAGCGATCTGTCTATTTCGTTCA
TCCATAGTTGCCTGACTCCCCGTCGTGTAGATAACTACGATACGGGAGGGCTTACCATCTGGCCCCAGTG
CTGCAATGATACCGCGAGACCCACGCTCACCGGCTCCAGATTTATCAGCAATAAACCAGCCAGCCGGAAG
GGCCGAGCGCAGAAGTGGTCCTGCAACTTTATCCGCCTCCATCCAGTCTATTAATTGTTGCCGGGAAGCT
AGAGTAAGTAGTTCGCCAGTTAATAGTTTGCGCAACGTTGTTGCCATTGCTACAGGCATCGTGGTGTCAC
GCTCGTCGTTTGGTATGGCTTCATTCAGCTCCGGTTCCCAACGATCAAGGCGAGTTACATGATCCCCCAT
GTTGTGCAAAAAAGCGGTTAGCTCCTTCGGTCCTCCGATCGTTGTCAGAAGTAAGTTGGCCGCAGTGTTA
TCACTCATGGTTATGGCAGCACTGCATAATTCTCTTACTGTCATGCCATCCGTAAGATGCTTTTCTGTGA
CTGGTGAGTACTCAACCAAGTCATTCTGAGAATAGTGTATGCGGCGACCGAGTTGCTCTTGCCCGGCGTC
AATACGGGATAATACCGCGCCACATAGCAGAACTTTAAAAGTGCTCATCATTGGAAAACGTTCTTCGGGG
CGAAAACTCTCAAGGATCTTACCGCTGTTGAGATCCAGTTCGATGTAACCCACTCGTGCACCCAACTGAT
CTTCAGCATCTTTTACTTTCACCAGCGTTTCTGGGTGAGCAAAAACAGGAAGGCAAAATGCCGCAAAAAA
GGGAATAAGGGCGACACGGAAATGTTGAATACTCATACTCTTCCTTTTTCAATATTATTGAAGCATTTAT
CAGGGTTATTGTCTCATGAGCGGATACATATTTGAATGTATTTAGAAAAATAAACAAATAGGGGTTCCGC
GCACATTTCCCCGAAAAGTGCCACCTGACGTCTAAGAAACCATTATTATCATGACATTAACCTATAAAAA
TAGGCGTATCACGAGGCCCTTTCGTCTCGCGCGTTTCGGTGATGACGGTGAAAACCTCTGACACATGCAG
CTCCCGGAGACGGTCACAGCTTGTCTGTAAGCGGATGCCGGGAGCAGACAAGCCCGTCAGGGCGCGTCAG
CGGGTGTTGGCGGGTGTCGGGGCT
